>Addgene plasmid #148116 | pcDNA3.1-MS2-HA-HshnRNPE1_163-278_Z | depositor full sequence | sequence record 290563 | Full Sequence
GACGGATCGGGAGATCTCCCGATCCCCTATGGTGCACTCTCAGTACAATCTGCTCTGATGCCGCATAGTT
AAGCCAGTATCTGCTCCCTGCTTGTGTGTTGGAGGTCGCTGAGTAGTGCGCGAGCAAAATTTAAGCTACA
ACAAGGCAAGGCTTGACCGACAATTGCATGAAGAATCTGCTTAGGGTTAGGCGTTTTGCGCTGCTTCGCG
ATGTACGGGCCAGATATACGCGTTGACATTGATTATTGACTAGTTATTAATAGTAATCAATTACGGGGTC
ATTAGTTCATAGCCCATATATGGAGTTCCGCGTTACATAACTTACGGTAAATGGCCCGCCTGGCTGACCG
CCCAACGACCCCCGCCCATTGACGTCAATAATGACGTATGTTCCCATAGTAACGCCAATAGGGACTTTCC
ATTGACGTCAATGGGTGGAGTATTTACGGTAAACTGCCCACTTGGCAGTACATCAAGTGTATCATATGCC
AAGTACGCCCCCTATTGACGTCAATGACGGTAAATGGCCCGCCTGGCATTATGCCCAGTACATGACCTTA
TGGGACTTTCCTACTTGGCAGTACATCTACGTATTAGTCATCGCTATTACCATGGTGATGCGGTTTTGGC
AGTACATCAATGGGCGTGGATAGCGGTTTGACTCACGGGGATTTCCAAGTCTCCACCCCATTGACGTCAA
TGGGAGTTTGTTTTGGCACCAAAATCAACGGGACTTTCCAAAATGTCGTAACAACTCCGCCCCATTGACG
CAAATGGGCGGTAGGCGTGTACGGTGGGAGGTCTATATAAGCAGAGCTCTCTGGCTAACTAGAGAACCCA
CTGCTTACTGGCTTATCGAAATTAATACGACTCACTATAGGGAGACCCAAGCTTGCCACCATGGCTTCTA
ACTTTACTCAGTTCGTTCTCGTCGACAATGGCGGAACTGGCGACGTGACTGTCGCCCCAAGCAACTTCGC
TAACGGGGTCGCTGAATGGATCAGCTCTAACTCGCGATCACAGGCTTACAAAGTAACCTGTAGCGTTCGT
CAGAGCTCTGCGCAGAATCGCAAATACACCATCAAAGTCGAGGTGCCTAAAGTGGCAACCCAGACTGTTG
GTGGTGAAGAGCTTCCTGTAGCCGGATGGAGATCTTACTTAAATATGGAACTAACCATTCCAATTTTCGC
CACGAATTCCGACTGCGAGCTTATTGTTAAGGCAATGCAAGGTCTCCTAAAAGATGGAAACCCGATTCCC
TCGGCCATCGCGGCCAACTCCGGCATCTACGGAGGTGGAGGTGGATCTGGTGGATCTCCTCCACATATGG
CTTACCCATACGATGTTCCAGATTACGCTCCTCCAAAGCTTGGATCCGAATTCCCGGGTCGACTCGAGTG
CCTGGTCATGCTGGAGACGCTCTCCCAGTCTCCGCAAGGGAGAGTCATGACCATTCCGTACCAGCCCATG
CCGGCCAGCTCCCCAGTCATCTGCGCGGGCGGCCAAGATCGGTGCAGCGACGCTGCGGGCTACCCCCATG
CCACCCATGACCTGGAGGGACCACCTCTAGATGCCTACTCGATTCAAGGACAACACACCATTTCTCCGCT
CGATCTGGCCAAGCTGAACCAGGTGGCAAGACAACAGTCTCACTTTGCCATGATGCACGGCGGGACCGGA
TTCGCCGGAATTGACTCCAGCTCTCCAGAGGTGAAAGGCTATTGGGCAAGTTTGGATGCATCTACTCAAT
AAGCGGCCGCCTAGAGGGCCCTATTCTATAGTGTCACCTAAATGCTAGAGCTCGCTGATCAGCCTCGACT
GTGCCTTCTAGTTGCCAGCCATCTGTTGTTTGCCCCTCCCCCGTGCCTTCCTTGACCCTGGAAGGTGCCA
CTCCCACTGTCCTTTCCTAATAAAATGAGGAAATTGCATCGCATTGTCTGAGTAGGTGTCATTCTATTCT
GGGGGGTGGGGTGGGGCAGGACAGCAAGGGGGAGGATTGGGAAGACAATAGCAGGCATGCTGGGGATGCG
GTGGGCTCTATGGCTTCTGAGGCGGAAAGAACCAGCTGGGGCTCTAGGGGGTATCCCC
[124 nt withheld, positions 2089-2212]
C
[91 nt withheld, positions 2214-2304]
A
[49 nt withheld, positions 2306-2354]
CCTTTGACGTTGGAGTCCACGTTCTTT
[37 nt withheld, positions 2382-2418]
ACCCTATCTCGGTCTATTCTTTTGATTTATAAGGGATTTTGCCGATTTCGGCCTATTGGTTAAAAAATGA
GCTGATTTAACAAAAATTTAACGCGAATTAATTCTGTGGAATGTGTGTCAGTTAGGGTGTGGAAAGTCCC
CAGGCTCCCCAGCAGGCAGAAGTATGCAAAGCATGCATCTCAATTAGTCAGCAACCAGGTGTGGAAAGTC
CCCAGGCTCCCCAGCAGGCAGAAGTATGCAAAGCATGCATCTCAATTAGTCAGCAACCATAGTCCCGCCC
CTAACTCCGCCCATCCCGCCCCTAACTCCGCCCAGTTCCGCCCATTCTCCGCCCCATGGCTGACTAATTT
TTTTTATTTATGCAGAGGCCGAGGCCGCCTCTGCCTCTGAGCTATTCCAGAAGTAGTGAGGAGGCTTTTT
TGGAGGCCTAGGCTTTTGCAAAAAGCTCCCGGGAGCTTGTATATCCATTTTCGGATCTGATCAAGAGACA
GGATGAGGATCGTTTCGCATGATTGAACAAGATGGATTGCACGCAGGTTCTCCGGCCGCTTGGGTGGAGA
GGCTATTCGGCTATGACTGGGCACAACAGACAATCGGCTGCTCTGATGCCGCCGTGTTCCGGCTGTCAGC
GCAGGGGCGCCCGGTTCTTTTTGTCAAGACCGACCTGTCCGGTGCCCTGAATGAACTGCAGGACGAGGCA
GCGCGGCTATCGTGGCTGGCCACGACGGGCGTTCCTTGCGCAGCTGTGCTCGACGTTGTCACTGAAGCGG
GAAGGGACTGGCTGCTATTGGGCGAAGTGCCGGGGCAGGATCTCCTGTCATCTCACCTTGCTCCTGCCGA
GAAAGTATCCATCATGGCTGATGCAATGCGGCGGCTGCATACGCTTGATCCGGCTACCTGCCCATTCGAC
CACCAAGCGAAACATCGCATCGAGCGAGCACGTACTCGGATGGAAGCCGGTCTTGTCGATCAGGATGATC
TGGACGAAGAGCATCAGGGGCTCGCGCCAGCCGAACTGTTCGCCAGGCTCAAGGCGCGCATGCCCGACGG
CGAGGATCTCGTCGTGACCCATGGCGATGCCTGCTTGCCGAATATCATGGTGGAAAATGGCCGCTTTTCT
GGATTCATCGACTGTGGCCGGCTGGGTGTGGCGGACCGCTATCAGGACATAGCGTTGGCTACCCGTGATA
TTGCTGAAGAGCTTGGCGGCGAATGGGCTGACCGCTTCCTCGTGCTTTACGGTATCGCCGCTCCCGATTC
GCAGCGCATCGCCTTCTATCGCCTTCTTGACGAGTTCTTCTGAGCGGGACTCTGGGGTTCGAAATGACCG
ACCAAGCGACGCCCAACCTGCCATCACGAGATTTCGATTCCACCGCCGCCTTCTATGAAAGGTTGGGCTT
CGGAATCGTTTTCCGGGACGCCGGCTGGATGATCCTCCAGCGCGGGGATCTCATGCTGGAGTTCTTCGCC
CACCCCAACTTGTTTATTGCAGCTTATAATGGTTACAAATAAAGCAATAGCATCACAAATTTCACAAATA
AAGCATTTTTTTCACTGCATTCTAGTTGTGGTTTGTCCAAACTCATCAATGTATCTTATCATGTCTGTAT
ACCGTCGACCTCTAGCTAGAGCTTGGCGTAATCATGGTCATAGCTGTTTCCTGTGTGAAATTGTTATCCG
CTCACAATTCCACACAACATACGAGCCGGAAGCATAAAGTGTAAAGCCTGGGGTGCCTAATGAGTGAGCT
AACTCACATTAATTGCGTTGCGCTCACTGCCCGCTTTCCAGTCGGGAAACCTGTCGTGCCAGCTGCATTA
ATGAATCGGCCAACGCGCGGGGAGAGGCGGTTTGCGTATTGGGCGCTCTTCCGCTTCCTCGCTCACTGAC
TCGCTGCGCTCGGTCGTTCGGCTGCGGCGAGCGGTATCAGCTCACTCAAAGGCGGTAATACGGTTATCCA
CAGAATCAGGGGATAACGCAGGAAAGAACATGTGAGCAAAAGGCCAGCAAAAGGCCAGGAACCGTAAAAA
GGCCGCGTTGCTGGCGTTTTTCCATAGGCTCCGCCCCCCTGACGAGCATCACAAAAATCGACGCTCAAGT
CAGAGGTGGCGAAACCCGACAGGACTATAAAGATACCAGGCGTTTCCCCCTGGAAGCTCCCTCGTGCGCT
CTCCTGTTCCGACCCTGCCGCTTACCGGATACCTGTCCGCCTTTCTCCCTTCGGGAAGCGTGGCGCTTTC
TCATAGCTCACGCTGTAGGTATCTCAGTTCGGTGTAGGTCGTTCGCTCCAAGCTGGGCTGTGTGCACGAA
CCCCCCGTTCAGCCCGACCGCTGCGCCTTATCCGGTAACTATCGTCTTGAGTCCAACCCGGTAAGACACG
ACTTATCGCCACTGGCAGCAGCCACTGGTAACAGGATTAGCAGAGCGAGGTATGTAGGCGGTGCTACAGA
GTTCTTGAAGTGGTGGCCTAACTACGGCTACACTAGAAGAACAGTATTTGGTATCTGCGCTCTGCTGAAG
CCAGTTACCTTCGGAAAAAGAGTTGGTAGCTCTTGATCCGGCAAACAAACCACCGCTGGTAGCGGTTTTT
TTGTTTGCAAGCAGCAGATTACGCGCAGAAAAAAAGGATCTCAAGAAGATCCTTTGATCTTTTCTACGGG
GTCTGACGCTCAGTGGAACGAAAACTCACGTTAAGGGATTTTGGTCATGAGATTATCAAAAAGGATCTTC
ACCTAGATCCTTTTAAATTAAAAATGAAGTTTTAAATCAATCTAAAGTATATATGAGTAAACTTGGTCTG
ACAGTTACCAATGCTTAATCAGTGAGGCACCTATCTCAGCGATCTGTCTATTTCGTTCATCCATAGTTGC
CTGACTCCCCGTCGTGTAGATAACTACGATACGGGAGGGCTTACCATCTGGCCCCAGTGCTGCAATGATA
CCGCGAGACCCACGCTCACCGGCTCCAGATTTATCAGCAATAAACCAGCCAGCCGGAAGGGCCGAGCGCA
GAAGTGGTCCTGCAACTTTATCCGCCTCCATCCAGTCTATTAATTGTTGCCGGGAAGCTAGAGTAAGTAG
TTCGCCAGTTAATAGTTTGCGCAACGTTGTTGCCATTGCTACAGGCATCGTGGTGTCACGCTCGTCGTTT
GGTATGGCTTCATTCAGCTCCGGTTCCCAACGATCAAGGCGAGTTACATGATCCCCCATGTTGTGCAAAA
AAGCGGTTAGCTCCTTCGGTCCTCCGATCGTTGTCAGAAGTAAGTTGGCCGCAGTGTTATCACTCATGGT
TATGGCAGCACTGCATAATTCTCTTACTGTCATGCCATCCGTAAGATGCTTTTCTGTGACTGGTGAGTAC
TCAACCAAGTCATTCTGAGAATAGTGTATGCGGCGACCGAGTTGCTCTTGCCCGGCGTCAATACGGGATA
ATACCGCGCCACATAGCAGAACTTTAAAAGTGCTCATCATTGGAAAACGTTCTTCGGGGCGAAAACTCTC
AAGGATCTTACCGCTGTTGAGATCCAGTTCGATGTAACCCACTCGTGCACCCAACTGATCTTCAGCATCT
TTTACTTTCACCAGCGTTTCTGGGTGAGCAAAAACAGGAAGGCAAAATGCCGCAAAAAAGGGAATAAGGG
CGACACGGAAATGTTGAATACTCATACTCTTCCTTTTTCAATATTATTGAAGCATTTATCAGGGTTATTG
TCTCATGAGCGGATACATATTTGAATGTATTTAGAAAAATAAACAAATAGGGGTTCCGCGCACATTTCCC
CGAAAAGTGCCACCTGACGTC
Features (pLannotate 1.2.2; 23 found; start..end, strand, type, name):
     28..80      -  misc_feature   bom (fragment): basis of mobility region from pBR322
    235..614     +  enhancer       CMV enhancer: human cytomegalovirus immediate early enhancer
    615..818     +  promoter       CMV promoter: human cytomegalovirus (CMV) immediate early promoter
    814..847     +  LTR            5' LTR (truncated) (fragment): truncated 5' long terminal repeat (LTR) from HIV-1
    863..881     +  promoter       T7 promoter: promoter for bacteriophage T7 RNA polymerase
    904..1290    +  CDS            MS2: bacteriophage MS2 coat protein binds to a specific stem-loop structure in the viral RNA (Peabody, 1993)
   1333..1359    +  CDS            3xHA (fragment): three tandem HA epitope tags
   1399..1749    +  CDS            PCBP1 (fragment): PCBP1_HUMAN - Experimental evidence at protein level: Swiss-Prot protein existence level 1. Single-stranded nucleic acid binding protein that binds preferentially to oligo dC. In case of infection by poliovirus, plays a role in initiation of viral RNA replication in concert with the viral protein 3CD (PubMed:12414943). From Homo sapiens (Human).
   1775..1793    -  promoter       SP6 promoter: promoter for bacteriophage SP6 RNA polymerase
   1819..2043    +  polyA_signal   bGH poly(A) signal: bovine growth hormone polyadenylation signal
   2047..2068    +  promoter       SV40 promoter (fragment): SV40 enhancer and early promoter
   2089..2517    +  rep_origin     f1 ori (sequence partly withheld): f1 bacteriophage origin of replication; arrow indicates direction of (+) strand synthesis
   2531..2860    +  promoter       SV40 promoter: SV40 enhancer and early promoter
   2927..3718    +  CDS            neo: KKA2_KLEPN - Also known as kan, nptII. Experimental evidence at protein level: Swiss-Prot protein existence level 1. Resistance to kanamycin, neomycin, paromomycin, ribostamycin, butirosin and gentamicin B. From Klebsiella pneumoniae.
   3742..3900    +  CDS            ble (fragment): BLE_KLEPN - Experimental evidence at protein level: Swiss-Prot protein existence level 1. Binding protein with a strong affinity to the bleomycin family of antibiotics. Binds to CL990; an antimitotic-antibiotic compound. From Klebsiella pneumoniae.
   3895..4016    +  polyA_signal   SV40 poly(A) signal: SV40 polyadenylation signal
   4089..4105    -  protein_bind   lac operator: The lac repressor binds to the lac operator to inhibit transcription in E. coli. This inhibition can be relieved by adding lactose or isopropyl-β-D-thiogalactopyranoside (IPTG). lac repressor encoded by lacI
   4113..4143    -  promoter       lac promoter: promoter for the E. coli lac operon
   4158..4179    -  protein_bind   CAP binding site: CAP binding activates transcription in the presence of cAMP. E. coli catabolite activator protein
   4192..4284    -  CDS            lacI (fragment): lac repressor; lacI; The lac repressor binds to the lac operator to inhibit transcription in E. coli. This inhibition can be relieved by adding lactose or isopropyl-β-D-thiogalactopyranoside (IPTG).
   4467..5052    -  rep_origin     ori: high-copy-number ColE1/pMB1/pBR322/pUC origin of replication
   5223..6083    -  CDS            AmpR: β-lactamase; bla; confers resistance to ampicillin, carbenicillin, and related antibiotics
   6084..6188    -  promoter       AmpR promoter: bla
