[The description below was written by a language model from this plasmid's Addgene catalogue record and pLannotate feature annotations shown in this document.]
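Description:
pcDNA3.1-MS2-HA-HshnRNPE1_163-278_Z is a 6.2 kb mammalian expression plasmid. The catalogue lists the backbone as unknown, but the name and the annotated features match a pcDNA3.1-type vector. It is propagated in E. coli from a high-copy ColE1/pUC origin under ampicillin selection (AmpR with its own bla promoter), and it also carries an f1 origin. A neomycin phosphotransferase gene, driven by the SV40 early promoter and followed by an SV40 poly(A) signal, could allow G418 selection of transfected mammalian cells. Several short annotations appear to be backbone remnants or similarity hits rather than functional parts. These include the lac promoter/operator region and the ble, lacI, bom and truncated HIV-1 LTR fragments.

The expression cassette uses the human CMV immediate-early enhancer and promoter and ends in the bovine growth hormone polyadenylation signal. T7 and SP6 promoters flank the insert. The open reading frame reads, from the N-terminus, bacteriophage MS2 coat protein, an HA epitope (annotated as a fragment of 3xHA, consistent with a single tag), and a fragment of human PCBP1. PCBP1, also called hnRNP E1 or poly(rC)-binding protein 1, is a single-stranded nucleic acid-binding protein that prefers oligo(dC). According to the name, the fragment spans residues 163–278.

The MS2 coat protein binds a specific RNA stem-loop, so fusions of this kind are generally used in tethering assays, where the attached protein fragment is recruited to a reporter mRNA carrying MS2 binding sites. The HA tag allows detection or immunoprecipitation. The record itself gives the purpose only as mammalian expression of this fragment, and it notes that the depositor sequence may be theoretical.
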