Addgene plasmid #148116: pcDNA3.1-MS2-HA-HshnRNPE1_163-278_Z
Purpose: Mammalian Expression of HshnRNPE1_163-278
Depositing lab: Elisa Izaurralde. Depositing organization: Max Planck Institute for Developmental Biology.
Backbone
  Vector backbone: Unknown
  Vector type: Mammalian Expression
Growth in bacteria
  Bacterial resistance: Ampicillin, 100 μg/mL
  Growth temperature: 37°C
  Growth strain: DH5alpha
  Copy number: High Copy
Gene/Insert
  Gene/Insert name: HshnRNPE1_163-278 (alt name: Poly(rC)-binding protein 1)
  Species: H. sapiens (human)
  Entrez Gene: PCBP1 (a.k.a. HEL-S-85, HNRPE1, HNRPX, hnRNP-E1, hnRNP-X)
  Cloning method: Unknown
Terms and licenses: Academic/Nonprofit Terms; Industry Terms: Not Available to Industry
Depositor comments: Sequence extracted from NCBI_NM_006196.3 or Uniprot.: Q15365 Plasmids from this collection were made available to the research community and donated after the lab closed. Please note that the sequence provided by the depositing laboratory may be theoretical/predicted or based on Sanger sequencing results. There may be discrepancies between sequencing results obtained by Addgene and the depositor sequence. If an Addgene verified sequence is not available, please contact before placing your order to request that our lab fully sequence the plasmid.
How to cite: pcDNA3.1-MS2-HA-HshnRNPE1_163-278_Z was a gift from Elisa Izaurralde (Addgene plasmid # 148116 ; http://n2t.net/addgene:148116 ; RRID:Addgene_148116)
